Addgene plasmid #32005: pRK5 FLAG wildtype, catalytic active lipin 1
Depositing lab: David Sabatini. Depositing organization: Whitehead Institute for Biomedical Research. Publication: mTOR Complex 1 Regulates Lipin 1 Localization to Control the SREBP Pathway. Peterson TR, Sengupta SS, Harris TE, Carmack AE, Kang SA, Balderas E, Guertin DA, Madden KL, Carpenter AE, Finck BN, Sabatini DM. Cell. 2011 Aug 5;146(3):408-20. 10.1016/j.cell.2011.06.034 PubMed 21816276.
Backbone
  Vector backbone: pRK5
  Backbone size w/o insert (bp): 4700
  Vector type: Mammalian Expression
Growth in bacteria
  Bacterial resistance: Ampicillin, 100 μg/mL
  Growth temperature: 37°C
  Growth strain: DH5alpha
  Copy number: High Copy
Gene/Insert
  Gene/Insert name: lipin1 (alt name: fld; Lpin1; Kiaa0188; mKIAA0188; 4631420P06)
  Species: M. musculus (mouse)
  GenBank ID: NM_001130412
  Entrez Gene: Lpin1 (a.k.a. Lipin1, fld)
  Promoter: CMV, SP6
  Tag / fusion protein: FLAG (N terminal on backbone)
  Cloning method: Restriction Enzyme; 5′ cloning site SalI (not destroyed); 3′ cloning site NotI (not destroyed)
  Sequencing primers: 5′ SP6; 3′ SV40pA-R
Terms and licenses: Academic/Nonprofit Terms; Industry Terms: Not Available to Industry
How to cite: pRK5 FLAG wildtype, catalytic active lipin 1 was a gift from David Sabatini (Addgene plasmid # 32005 ; http://n2t.net/addgene:32005 ; RRID:Addgene_32005)
