[The description below was written by a language model from this plasmid's Addgene catalogue record and pLannotate feature annotations shown in this document.]
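Description:
pRK5 FLAG wildtype, catalytic active lipin 1 is a mammalian expression plasmid built on the pRK5 backbone (about 4.7 kb without insert; the sequenced construct is 7,493 nt). It carries the mouse Lpin1 (lipin 1, also known as fld) coding sequence. In bacteria it replicates from a high-copy ColE1/pUC-type origin and is selected with ampicillin through the β-lactamase (AmpR) gene and its own promoter. An M13 phage origin is also annotated, which in principle allows single-stranded DNA production. Short fragments of lacI, lacZα, bom and rop, together with lac promoter/operator elements, appear to be backbone remnants with no role in expression of the insert.

The expression cassette uses the human cytomegalovirus immediate-early enhancer and promoter, followed by a fragment of the CMV intron, to drive strong transcription in mammalian cells. An SP6 promoter lies just upstream of the coding region and can be used for in vitro transcription or as a sequencing primer site. The backbone supplies an N-terminal FLAG epitope, which is fused to the Lpin1 open reading frame cloned between retained SalI and NotI sites. An SV40 polyadenylation signal terminates the transcript. The annotation software also flags a short fragment resembling an IgH signal sequence upstream of the tag, and an SV40 enhancer/early promoter sits downstream of the cassette.

Lipin 1 is a magnesium-dependent phosphatidate phosphatase that converts phosphatidic acid to diacylglycerol, and it also acts as a nuclear transcriptional coactivator. This plasmid encodes the wild-type, catalytically active form. It was deposited with a study of how mTORC1 regulates lipin 1 localization to control the SREBP pathway. The FLAG tag makes it suitable for transfection experiments that require detection, immunoprecipitation or localization of the protein.
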