Features (pLannotate 1.2.2; 21 found; start..end, strand, type, name):
      2..94      +  CDS            lacI (fragment): lac repressor; lacI; The lac repressor binds to the lac operator to inhibit transcription in E. coli. This inhibition can be relieved by adding lactose or isopropyl-β-D-thiogalactopyranoside (IPTG).
    107..128     +  protein_bind   CAP binding site: CAP binding activates transcription in the presence of cAMP. E. coli catabolite activator protein
    143..173     +  promoter       lac promoter: promoter for the E. coli lac operon
    181..197     +  protein_bind   lac operator: The lac repressor binds to the lac operator to inhibit transcription in E. coli. This inhibition can be relieved by adding lactose or isopropyl-β-D-thiogalactopyranoside (IPTG). lac repressor encoded by lacI
    250..629     +  enhancer       CMV enhancer: human cytomegalovirus immediate early enhancer
    630..833     +  promoter       CMV promoter: human cytomegalovirus (CMV) immediate early promoter
    969..1012    +  intron         CMV intron (fragment): modified intron A from human cytomegalovirus
   1064..1082    +  promoter       SP6 promoter: promoter for bacteriophage SP6 RNA polymerase
   1086..1123    +  CDS            IgH signal sequence (fragment): signal sequence from the mouse immunoglobulin heavy chain variable region
   1176..1196    +  CDS            FLAG (fragment): FLAG® epitope tag, followed by an enterokinase cleavage site
   1221..3992    +  CDS            Lpin1: LPIN1_MOUSE - Also known as Fld. Experimental evidence at protein level: Swiss-Prot protein existence level 1. Acts as a magnesium-dependent phosphatidate phosphatase enzyme which catalyzes the conversion of phosphatidic acid to diacylglycerol during triglyceride, phosphatidylcholine and phosphatidylethanolamine biosynthesis and therefore controls the metabolism of fatty acids at different levels (PubMed:17158099). Acts also as nuclear transcriptional coactivator for PPARGC1A/PPARA regulatory pathway to modulate lipid metabolism gene expression. Is involved in adipocyte differentiation. Isofor
   4042..4176    +  polyA_signal   SV40 poly(A) signal: SV40 polyadenylation signal
   4245..4602    +  promoter       SV40 promoter: SV40 enhancer and early promoter
   4621..4775    +  CDS            lacZα (fragment): LacZα fragment of β-galactosidase; lacZ fragment
   4781..4832    -  misc_feature   bom (fragment): basis of mobility region from pBR322
   4851..5231    +  rep_origin     M13 ori (sequence partly withheld): M13 bacteriophage origin of replication; arrow indicates direction of (+) strand synthesis
   5307..5356    -  misc_feature   bom (fragment): basis of mobility region from pBR322
   5458..5493    -  CDS            rop (fragment): Rop protein, which maintains plasmids at low copy number; rop
   5588..5692    +  promoter       AmpR promoter: bla
   5693..6553    +  CDS            AmpR: β-lactamase; bla; confers resistance to ampicillin, carbenicillin, and related antibiotics
   6724..7312    +  rep_origin     ori: high-copy-number ColE1/pMB1/pBR322/pUC origin of replication
>Addgene plasmid #32005 | pRK5 FLAG wildtype, catalytic active lipin 1 | addgene full sequence | sequence record 154438 | Addgene NGS results
AGCGCCCAATACGCAAACCGCCTCTCCCCGCGCGTTGGCCGATTCATTAATGCAGCTGGCACGACAGGTT
TCCCGACTGGAAAGCGGGCAGTGAGCGCAACGCAATTAATGTGAGTTAGCTCACTCATTAGGCACCCCAG
GCTTTACACTTTATGCTTCCGGCTCGTATGTTGTGTGGAATTGTGAGCGGATAACAATTTCACACAGGAA
ACAGCTATGACATGATTACGAATTAATTCGAGCTCGCCCGACATTGATTATTGACTAGTTATTAATAGTA
ATCAATTACGGGGTCATTAGTTCATAGCCCATATATGGAGTTCCGCGTTACATAACTTACGGTAAATGGC
CCGCCTGGCTGACCGCCCAACGACCCCCGCCCATTGACGTCAATAATGACGTATGTTCCCATAGTAACGC
CAATAGGGACTTTCCATTGACGTCAATGGGTGGAGTATTTACGGTAAACTGCCCACTTGGCAGTACATCA
AGTGTATCATATGCCAAGTACGCCCCCTATTGACGTCAATGACGGTAAATGGCCCGCCTGGCATTATGCC
CAGTACATGACCTTATGGGACTTTCCTACTTGGCAGTACATCTACGTATTAGTCATCGCTATTACCATGG
TGATGCGGTTTTGGCAGTACATCAATGGGCGTGGATAGCGGTTTGACTCACGGGGATTTCCAAGTCTCCA
CCCCATTGACGTCAATGGGAGTTTGTTTTGGCACCAAAATCAACGGGACTTTCCAAAATGTCGTAACAAC
TCCGCCCCATTGACGCAAATGGGCGGTAGGCGTGTACGGTGGGAGGTCTATATAAGCAGAGCTCGTTTAG
TGAACCGTCAGATCGCCTGGAGACGCCATCCACGCTGTTTTGACCTCCATAGAAGACACCGGGACCGATC
CAGCCTCCGCGGCCGGGAACGGTGCATTGGAACGCGGATTCCCCGTGCCAAGAGTGACGTAAGTACCGCC
TATAGAGTCTATAGGCCCACCCCCTTGGCTTCGTTAGAACGCGGCTACAATTAATACATAACCTTATGTA
TCATACACATACGATTTAGGTGACACTATAGAATAACATCCACTTTGCCTTTCTCTCCACAGGTGTCCAC
TCCCAGGTCCAACTGCACCTCGGTTCTATCGATTGAATTCACCATGGAAATGGACTACAAGGATGACGAT
GACAAGGGTGGTGGTGGTGGTGCGTCGACGATGAATTACGTGGGGCAGCTGGCCGGCCAGGTGTTTGTGA
CGGTGAAGGAGCTCTACAAGGGACTGAACCCCGCCACGCTGTCGGGATGCATCGACATCATTGTCATCCG
GCAGCCCAATGGCAGTCTGCAGTGCTCCCCTTTCCACGTCCGCTTCGGCAAGATGGGTGTCCTCCGCTCC
CGAGAGAAAGTGGTGGACATAGAAATCAATGGGGAGTCCGTGGATTTGCACATGAAGTTGGGAGACAACG
GAGAAGCATTTTTTGTTCAAGAGACGGACAACGATCAGGAAATCATCCCCATGTACCTGGCCACGTCCCC
CATCCTGTCAGAAGGAGCTGCGAGAATGGAAAGCCAGCTGAAGAGGAACTCTGTGGACAGAATCAGGTGC
CTGGATCCCACTACAGCTGCCCAGGGCCTGCCTCCCAGCGACACCCCATCCACTGGTTCTCTGGGGAAGA
AGAGAAGGAAAAGGAGGAGGAAGGCCCAGTTGGACAATCTCAAAAGAGATGACAATGTCAACTCATCTGA
GGATGAGGACATGTTTCCCATAGAGATGAGCTCGGATGAGGACACAGCACCGATGGATGGAAGCAGAACT
CTTCCTAATGATGTACCACCATTCCAAGATGATATTCCTAAGGAAAACTTCCCCTCGATTTCAACGCACC
CCCAGTCAGCATCGTACCCCAGTTCGGACAGAGAATGGTCCCCCAGCCCCAGCAGCCTGGTAGATTGCCA
GAGGACTCCCCCTCACCTGGCCGAGGGAGTTCTCTCTAGCTCTTGTCCTCTGCAGTCTTGCCACTTCCAT
GCTTCGGAAAGTCCTTCAGGCTCCCGGCCCTCAACACCAAAAAGTGACTCTGAGCTGGTCAGTAAGTCTG
CAGACAGGTTGACGCCAAAGAATAACCTGGAAATGCTCTGGCTGTGGGGTGAATTGCCACAGGCTGCAAA
GTCCTCTTCTCCACACAAGATGAAAGAGTCCAGCCCCTTAGGGAGCCGGAAGACTCCTGATAAAATGAAT
TTTCAGGCCATTCACAGCGAGTCTTCAGATACTTTTAGTGACCAGTCGCCAACAATGGCCCGGGGACTGC
TCATCCACCAGAGTAAGGCCCAGACGGAAATGCAGTTTGTGAACGAGGAGGATCTCGAGTCCTTGGGGGC
GGCAGCCCCACCTTCACCCGTGGCCGAAGAGCTCAAGGCCCCATATCCCAACACCGCACAGTCGTCGAGC
AAGACAGATTCCCCTTCCAGGAAGAAAGATAAACGGAGCCGACACCTTGGAGCTGATGGTGTTTATCTGG
ACGACCTCACGGACATGGACCCTGAAGTGGCAGCCCTGTATTTCCCCAAGAATGGGGATCCTGGTGGGCT
CCCCAAACAAGCCAGTGACAACGGAGCCAGGTCAGCCAACCAGTCACCACAGTCGGTGGGAGGCTCGGGC
ATCGACAGTGGTGTGGAGAGCACCTCCGACAGCCTGAGGGACCTGCCATCCATCGCCATCTCCCTCTGCG
GTGGCCTCAGTGACCACAGAGAGATCACCAAAGATGCATTTTTGGAACAAGCCGTGTCATATCAGCAATT
TGCCGACAACCCTGCTATCATCGATGACCCCAACCTCGTGGTCAAGGTTGGCAATAAGTATTACAACTGG
ACAACAGCAGCTCCTCTACTTCTGGCGATGCAGGCTTTCCAGAAACCTTTGCCAAAGGCCACTGTGGAAT
CCATCATGAGAGATAAGATGCCCAAAAAGGGAGGAAGATGGTGGTTTTCCTGGAGAGGAAGAAATGCCAC
AATCAAAGAGGAAAGCAAGCCTGAACAGTGCCTGACTGGGAAAGGCCACAATACCGGAGAGCAGCCTGCC
CAGCTTGGCCTGGCCACCAGGATAAAGCATGAGTCATCCTCCAGTGATGAAGAGCACGCAGCCGCCAAGC
CATCAGGTTCGAGCCACCTCTCTCTCTTGTCCAACGTCAGCTACAAAAAGACCCTGCGGCTCACGTCGGA
GCAGCTGAAAAGCTTGAAGTTGAAGAACGGCCCCAATGATGTGGTGTTCAGTGTCACTACCCAGTACCAG
GGCACCTGTCGCTGCGAGGGCACCATCTACCTGTGGAATTGGGACGACAAAGTCATCATCTCAGATATCG
ATGGGACCATCACAAGGTCTGATACTCTTGGTCACATTTTGCCCACGCTGGGAAAGGATTGGACTCACCA
GGGCATTGCAAAGCTGTACCACAAAGTAAGCCAGAATGGCTACAAGTTTCTCTATTGTTCGGCACGTGCC
ATTGGGATGGCGGACATGACGAGGGGCTACCTGCACTGGGTCAACGAGAGGGGCACGGTGCTTCCACAGG
GCCCGCTTCTGCTCAGCCCGAGCAGCCTCTTCTCCGCCTTGCACAGAGAAGTGATTGAAAAGAAGCCAGA
AAAGTTCAAAGTCCAGTGTTTGACAGACATCAAGAACCTGTTTTTCCCAAACACAGAACCCTTCTATGCT
GCTTTTGGGAACCGGCCTGCTGATGTGTATTCCTACAAGCAAGTGGGAGTGTCCCTGAATAGGATCTTCA
CTGTGAACCCCAAGGGTGAGCTGGTGCAGGAGCATGCCAAGACCAACATCAGCTCGTACGTGCGGCTCTG
CGAAGTGGTCGATCACGTCTTCCCATTGCTAAAGAGAAGCCATTCCTGTGACTTCCCCTGTTCAGACACT
TTCAGTAACTTCACCTTTTGGAGAGAGCCACTGCCACCTTTTGAAAACCAGGACATGCATTCAGCCTCAG
CTTGAGCGGCCGCTAAGTAAGTAAGGATCCCCAGCTTGGCCGCCATGGCCCAACTTGTTTATTGCAGCTT
ATAATGGTTACAAATAAAGCAATAGCATCACAAATTTCACAAATAAAGCATTTTTTTCACTGCATTCTAG
TTGTGGTTTGTCCAAACTCATCAATGTATCTTATCATGTCTGGATCGGGAATTAATTCGGCGCAGCACCA
TGGCCTGAAATAACCTCTGAAAGAGGAACTTGGTTAGGTACCTTCTGAGGCGGAAAGAACCAGCTGTGGA
ATGTGTGTCAGTTAGGGTGTGGAAAGTCCCCAGGCTCCCCAGCAGGCAGAAGTATGCAAAGCATGCATCT
CAATTAGTCAGCAACCAGGTGTGGAAAGTCCCCAGGCTCCCCAGCAGGCAGAAGTATGCAAAGCATGCAT
CTCAATTAGTCAGCAACCATAGTCCCGCCCCTAACTCCGCCCATCCCGCCCCTAACTCCGCCCAGTTCCG
CCCATTCTCCGCCCCATGGCTGACTAATTTTTTTTATTTATGCAGAGGCCGAGGCCGCCTCGGCCTCTGA
GCTATTCCAGAAGTAGTGAGGAGGCTTTTTTGGAGGCCTAGGCTTTTGCAAAAAGCTGTTAACAGCTTGG
CACTGGCCGTCGTTTTACAACGTCGTGACTGGGAAAACCCTGGCGTTACCCAACTTAATCGCCTTGCAGC
ACATCCCCCTTTCGCCAGCTGGCGTAATAGCGAAGAGGCCCGCACCGATCGCCCTTCCCAACAGTTGCGC
AGCCTGAATGGCGAATGGCGCCTGATGCGGTATTTTCTCCTTACGCATCTGTGCGGTATTTCACACCGCA
TA
[142 nt withheld, positions 4833-4974]
C
[141 nt withheld, positions 4976-5116]
CCTTTGACGTTGGAGTCCACGTTCTTT
[37 nt withheld, positions 5144-5180]
ACCCTATCTCGGGCTATTCTTTTGATTTATAAGGGATTTTGCCGATTTCGGCCTATTGGTTAAAAAATGA
GCTGATTTAACAAAAATTTAACGCGAATTTTAACAAAATATTAACGTTTACAATTTTATGGTGCACTCTC
AGTACAATCTGCTCTGATGCCGCATAGTTAAGCCAGCCCCGACACCCGCCAACACCCGCTGACGCGCCCT
GACGGGCTTGTCTGCTCCCGGCATCCGCTTACAGACAAGCTGTGACCGTCTCCGGGAGCTGCATGTGTCA
GAGGTTTTCACCGTCATCACCGAAACGCGCGAGACGAAAGGGCCTCGTGATACGCCTATTTTTATAGGTT
AATGTCATGATAATAATGGTTTCTTAGACGTCAGGTGGCACTTTTCGGGGAAATGTGCGCGGAACCCCTA
TTTGTTTATTTTTCTAAATACATTCAAATATGTATCCGCTCATGAGACAATAACCCTGATAAATGCTTCA
ATAATATTGAAAAAGGAAGAGTATGAGTATTCAACATTTCCGTGTCGCCCTTATTCCCTTTTTTGCGGCA
TTTTGCCTTCCTGTTTTTGCTCACCCAGAAACGCTGGTGAAAGTAAAAGATGCTGAAGATCAGTTGGGTG
CACGAGTGGGTTACATCGAACTGGATCTCAACAGCGGTAAGATCCTTGAGAGTTTTCGCCCCGAAGAACG
TTTTCCAATGATGAGCACTTTTAAAGTTCTGCTATGTGGCGCGGTATTATCCCGTATTGACGCCGGGCAA
GAGCAACTCGGTCGCCGCATACACTATTCTCAGAATGACTTGGTTGAGTACTCACCAGTCACAGAAAAGC
ATCTTACGGATGGCATGACAGTAAGAGAATTATGCAGTGCTGCCATAACCATGAGTGATAACACTGCGGC
CAACTTACTTCTGACAACGATCGGAGGACCGAAGGAGCTAACCGCTTTTTTGCACAACATGGGGGATCAT
GTAACTCGCCTTGATCGTTGGGAACCGGAGCTGAATGAAGCCATACCAAACGACGAGCGTGACACCACGA
TGCCTGTAGCAATGGCAACAACGTTGCGCAAACTATTAACTGGCGAACTACTTACTCTAGCTTCCCGGCA
ACAATTAATAGACTGGATGGAGGCGGATAAAGTTGCAGGACCACTTCTGCGCTCGGCCCTTCCGGCTGGC
TGGTTTATTGCTGATAAATCTGGAGCCGGTGAGCGTGGGTCTCGCGGTATCATTGCAGCACTGGGGCCAG
ATGGTAAGCCCTCCCGTATCGTAGTTATCTACACGACGGGGAGTCAGGCAACTATGGATGAACGAAATAG
ACAGATCGCTGAGATAGGTGCCTCACTGATTAAGCATTGGTAACTGTCAGACCAAGTTTACTCATATATA
CTTTAGATTGATTTAAAACTTCATTTTTAATTTAAAAGGATCTAGGTGAAGATCCTTTTTGATAATCTCA
TGACCAAAATCCCTTAACGTGAGTTTTCGTTCCACTGAGCGTCAGACCCCGTAGAAAAGATCAAAGGATC
TTCTTGAGATCCTTTTTTTCTGCGCGTAATCTGCTGCTTGCAAACAAAAAAACCACCGCTACCAGCGGTG
GTTTGTTTGCCGGATCAAGAGCTACCAACTCTTTTTCCGAAGGTAACTGGCTTCAGCAGAGCGCAGATAC
CAAATACTGTTCTTCTAGTGTAGCCGTAGTTAGGCCACCACTTCAAGAACTCTGTAGCACCGCCTACATA
CCTCGCTCTGCTAATCCTGTTACCAGTGGCTGCTGCCAGTGGCGATAAGTCGTGTCTTACCGGGTTGGAC
TCAAGACGATAGTTACCGGATAAGGCGCAGCGGTCGGGCTGAACGGGGGGTTCGTGCACACAGCCCAGCT
TGGAGCGAACGACCTACACCGAACTGAGATACCTACAGCGTGAGCTATGAGAAAGCGCCACGCTTCCCGA
AGGGAGAAAGGCGGACAGGTATCCGGTAAGCGGCAGGGTCGGAACAGGAGAGCGCACGAGGGAGCTTCCA
GGGGGAAACGCCTGGTATCTTTATAGTCCTGTCGGGTTTCGCCACCTCTGACTTGAGCGTCGATTTTTGT
GATGCTCGTCAGGGGGGCGGAGCCTATGGAAAAACGCCAGCAACGCGGCCTTTTTACGGTTCCTGGCCTT
TTGCTGGCCTTTTGCTCACATGTTCTTTCCTGCGTTATCCCCTGATTCTGTGGATAACCGTATTACCGCC
TTTGAGTGAGCTGATACCGCTCGCCGCAGCCGAACGACCGAGCGCAGCGAGTCAGTGAGCGAGGAAGCGG
AAG
