>Addgene plasmid #32005 | pRK5 FLAG wildtype, catalytic active lipin 1 | addgene partial sequence | sequence record 37477 | SP6 5'-ATTTAGGTGACACTATAG-3'
TCACTCCCAGGTCCAACTGCACCTCGGTTCTATCGATTGAATTCACCATGGAAATGGACTACAAGGATGA
CGATGACAAGGGTGGTGGTGGTGGTGCGTCGACGATGAATTACGTGGGGCAGCTGGCCGGCCAGGTGTTT
GTGACGGTGAAGGAGCTCTACAAGGGACTGAACCCCGCCACGCTGTCGGGATGCATCGACATCATTGTCA
TCCGGCAGCCCAATGGCAGTCTGCAGTGCTCCCCTTTCCACGTCCGCTTCGGCAAGATGGGTGTCCTCCG
CTCCCGAGAGAAAGTGGTGGACATAGAAATCAATGGGGAGTCCGTGGATTTGCACATGAAGTTGGGAGAC
AACGGAGAAGCATTTTTTGTTCAAGAGACGGACAACGATCAGGAAATCATCCCCATGTACCTGGCCACGT
CCCCCATCCTGTCAGAAGGAGCTGCGAGAATGGAAAGCCAGCTGAAGAGGAACTCTGTGGACAGAATCAG
GTGCCTGGATCCCACTACAGCTGCCCAGGGCCTGCCTCCCAGCGACACCCCATCCACTGGTTCTCTGGGG
AAGAAGAGAAGGAAAAGGAGGAGGAAGGCCCAGTTGGACAATCTCAAAAGAGATGACAATGTCAACTCAT
CTGAGGATGAGGACATGTTTCCCATAGAGATGAGCTCGGATGAGGACACAGCACCGATGGATGGAAGCAG
AACTCTTCCTAATGATGTACCACCATTCCAAGATGATATTCCTAAGGAAAACTTCCCCTCGATTTCAACG
CACCCCCAGTCAGCATCGTACCCCAGTTC
